Addgene plasmid #196857: pBactin-EGFP-NEDD1-gTBD
Purpose: Expression of the gamma-tubulin-binding domain (gTBD) of NEDD1 fused to enhanced (E) GFP. Used to displace endogenous gamma-TuRC from the centrosome.
Depositing lab: Frank Bradke. Publication: Centrosomal microtubule nucleation regulates radial migration of projection neurons independently of polarization in the developing brain. Vinopal S, Dupraz S, Alfadil E, Pietralla T, Bendre S, Stiess M, Falk S, Camargo Ortega G, Maghelli N, Tolic IM, Smejkal J, Gotz M, Bradke F. Neuron. 2023 Apr 19;111(8):1241-1263.e16. doi: 10.1016/j.neuron.2023.01.020. Epub 2023 Feb 15. PubMed 36796357.
Backbone
  Vector backbone: pBeta-actin
  Backbone size w/o insert (bp): 5979
  Vector type: Mammalian Expression
Growth in bacteria
  Bacterial resistance: Ampicillin, 100 μg/mL
  Growth temperature: 37°C
  Growth strain: DH5alpha
  Copy number: High Copy
Gene/Insert
  Gene/Insert name: EGFP-N-gTBD
  Species: H. sapiens (human)
  Insert size (bp): 1046
  Entrez Gene: NEDD1 (a.k.a. GCP-WD, TUBGCP7)
  Promoter: Chicken bactin (plus Chicken bactin intron)
  Cloning method: Restriction Enzyme; 5′ cloning site NheI (not destroyed); 3′ cloning site BamHI (not destroyed)
  Sequencing primers: 5′ pCAG forward (5'-GCAACGTGCTGGTTATTGTG-3'); 3′ SV40pA-R (5'-GAAATTTGTGATGCTATTGC-3')
Resource information
  A portion of this plasmid was derived from a plasmid made by: pBeta-actin [Kapitein et al. , 2010]
Terms and licenses: Academic/Nonprofit Terms; Industry Terms: Not Available to Industry
How to cite: pBactin-EGFP-NEDD1-gTBD was a gift from Frank Bradke (Addgene plasmid # 196857 ; http://n2t.net/addgene:196857 ; RRID:Addgene_196857)
