[The description below was written by a language model from this plasmid's Addgene catalogue record and pLannotate feature annotations shown in this document.]
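Description:
pBactin-EGFP-NEDD1-gTBD is a mammalian expression plasmid of about 7.0 kb built on the pBeta-actin backbone. It is maintained in E. coli through a high-copy ColE1/pUC-type origin and selected with ampicillin via the β-lactamase (AmpR) gene and its native promoter. The backbone also carries leftovers of earlier cloning vectors, including a lac promoter/operator with CAP binding site and short fragments of lacI, lacZα, rop and the pBR322 bom region. None of these play a role in the mammalian expression cassette.

The payload is driven by the chicken β-actin promoter, which spans the numbering origin of the sequence. It is followed by an intron that the catalogue describes as the chicken β-actin intron and the automated annotation calls a chicken β-actin/rabbit β-globin chimeric intron. This arrangement gives strong constitutive transcription and efficient processing of the transcript in vertebrate cells. Downstream lies the EGFP coding sequence, joined through a short multiple-cloning-site linker to a roughly 270 bp fragment of human NEDD1 (also known as GCP-WD) that encodes its gamma-tubulin-binding domain. EGFP therefore sits at the N-terminus of the fusion. The insert was placed between NheI and BamHI sites, and the transcript is terminated by an SV40 polyadenylation signal, next to a small SV40 large T antigen fragment that is part of that same viral region.

According to the record, overexpression of the isolated gTBD displaces endogenous gamma-tubulin ring complexes (gamma-TuRC) from the centrosome, while the EGFP tag marks expressing cells. The associated work used this approach to examine how centrosomal microtubule nucleation contributes to radial migration and polarization of projection neurons in the developing brain.
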