Features (pLannotate 1.2.2; 17 found; start..end, strand, type, name):
    237..1206    +  intron         chimeric intron: chimera between introns from chicken β-actin and rabbit β-globin
   1269..1985    +  CDS            EGFP: EGFP is a basic (constitutively fluorescent) green fluorescent protein published in 1996, derived from Aequorea victoria. It is reported to be a rapidly-maturing weak dimer with moderate acid sensitivity.
   1987..2017    +  misc_feature   MCS (fragment): multiple cloning site
   2016..2285    +  CDS            NEDD1 (fragment): NEDD1_HUMAN - Experimental evidence at protein level: Swiss-Prot protein existence level 1. Required for mitosis progression. Promotes the nucleation of microtubules from the spindle. From Homo sapiens (Human).
   2313..2398    +  CDS            large T antigen (fragment): large T antigen from SV40 (simian virus 40)
   2421..2555    +  polyA_signal   SV40 poly(A) signal: SV40 polyadenylation signal
   2593..2609    -  protein_bind   lac operator: The lac repressor binds to the lac operator to inhibit transcription in E. coli. This inhibition can be relieved by adding lactose or isopropyl-β-D-thiogalactopyranoside (IPTG). lac repressor encoded by lacI
   2617..2647    -  promoter       lac promoter: promoter for the E. coli lac operon
   2662..2683    -  protein_bind   CAP binding site: CAP binding activates transcription in the presence of cAMP. E. coli catabolite activator protein
   2696..2788    -  CDS            lacI (fragment): lac repressor; lacI; The lac repressor binds to the lac operator to inhibit transcription in E. coli. This inhibition can be relieved by adding lactose or isopropyl-β-D-thiogalactopyranoside (IPTG).
   2971..3559    -  rep_origin     ori: high-copy-number ColE1/pMB1/pBR322/pUC origin of replication
   3730..4590    -  CDS            AmpR: β-lactamase; bla; confers resistance to ampicillin, carbenicillin, and related antibiotics
   4591..4695    -  promoter       AmpR promoter: bla
   4790..4825    +  CDS            rop (fragment): Rop protein, which maintains plasmids at low copy number; rop
   4927..5026    +  misc_feature   bom (fragment): basis of mobility region from pBR322
   5032..5186    -  CDS            lacZα (fragment): LacZα fragment of β-galactosidase; lacZ fragment
   6986..236     +  promoter       chicken β-actin promoter (across the origin): No description available
>Addgene plasmid #196857 | pBactin-EGFP-NEDD1-gTBD | addgene full sequence | sequence record 391816 | Addgene NGS Result
CCCCCCCTCCCCACCCCCAATTTTGTATTTATTTATTTTTTAATTATTTTGTGCAGCGATGGGGGCGGGG
GGGGGGGGGGCGCGCGCCAGGCGGGGCGGGGCGGGGCGRGGGGCGGGGCGGGGCGAGGCGGAGAGGTGCG
GCGGCAGCCAATCAGAGCGGCGCGCTCCGAAAGTTTCCTTTTATGGCGAGGCGGCGGCGGCGGCGGCCCT
ATAAAAAGCGAAGCGCGCGGCGGGCGGGAGTCGCTGCGCGCTGCCTTCGCCCCGTGCCCCGCTCCGCCGC
CGCCTCGCGCCGCCCGCCCCGGCTCTGACTGACCGCGTTACTCCCACAGGTGAGCGGGCGGGACGGCCCT
TCTCCTCCGGGCTGTAATTAGCGCTTGGTTTAATGACGGCTCGTTTCTTTTCTGTGGCTGCGTGAAAGCC
TTAAAGGGCTCCGGGAGGGCCCTTTGTGCGGGGGGGAGCGGCTCGGGGGGTGCGTGCGTGTGTGTGTGCG
TGGGGAGCGCCGCGTGCGGCTCCGCGCTGCCCGGCGGCTGTGAGCGCTGCGGGCGCGGCGCGGGGCTTTG
TGCGCTCCGCAGTGTGCGCGAGGGGAGCGCGGCCGGGGGCGGTGCCCCGCGGTGCGGGGGGGGCTGCGAG
GGGAACAAAGGCTGCGTGCGGGGTGTGTGCGTGGGGGGGTGAGCAGGGGGTGTGGGCGCGGCGGTCGGGC
TGTAACCCCCCCCTGCACCCCCCTCCCCGAGTTGCTGAGCACGGCCCGGCTTCGGGTGCGGGGCTCCGTG
CGGGGCGTGGCGCGGGGCTCGCCGTGCCGGGCGGGGGGTGGCGGCAGGTGGGGGTGCCGGGCGGGGCGGG
GCCGCCTCGGGCCGGGGAGGGCTCGGGGGAGGGGCGCGGCGGCCCCCGGAGCGCCGGCGGCTGTCGAGGC
GCGGCGAGCCGCAGCCATTGCCTTTTATGGTAATCGTGCGAGAGGGCGCAGGGACTTCCTTTGTCCCAAA
TCTGTGCGGAGCCGAAATCTGGGAGGCGCCGCCGCACCCCCTCTAGCGGGCGCGGGGCGAAGCGGTGCGG
CGCCGGCAGGAAGGAAATGGGCGGGGAGGGCCTTCGTGCGTCGCCGCGCCGCCGTCCCCTTCTCCATCTC
CAGCCTCGGGGCTGTCCGCAGGGGGACGGCTGCCTTCGGGGGGGACGGGGCAGGGCGGGGTTCGGCTTCT
GGCGTGTGACCGGCGGGGTTTATATCTTCCCTTCTCTGTTCCTCCGCAGCCCCCAAGCTAGCGCTACCGG
TCGCCACCATGGTGAGCAAGGGCGAGGAGCTGTTCACCGGGGTGGTGCCCATCCTGGTCGAGCTGGACGG
CGACGTAAACGGCCACAAGTTCAGCGTGTCCGGCGAGGGCGAGGGCGATGCCACCTACGGCAAGCTGACC
CTGAAGTTCATCTGCACCACCGGCAAGCTGCCCGTGCCCTGGCCCACCCTCGTGACCACCCTGACCTACG
GCGTGCAGTGCTTCAGCCGCTACCCCGACCACATGAAGCAGCACGACTTCTTCAAGTCCGCCATGCCCGA
AGGCTACGTCCAGGAGCGCACCATCTTCTTCAAGGACGACGGCAACTACAAGACCCGCGCCGAGGTGAAG
TTCGAGGGCGACACCCTGGTGAACCGCATCGAGCTGAAGGGCATCGACTTCAAGGAGGACGGCAACATCC
TGGGGCACAAGCTGGAGTACAACTACAACAGCCACAACGTCTATATCATGGCCGACAAGCAGAAGAACGG
CATCAAGGTGAACTTCAAGATCCGCCACAACATCGAGGACGGCAGCGTGCAGCTCGCCGACCACTACCAG
CAGAACACCCCCATCGGCGACGGCCCCGTGCTGCTGCCCGACAACCACTACCTGAGCACCCAGTCCGCCC
TGAGCAAAGACCCCAACGAGAAGCGCGATCACATGGTCCTGCTGGAGTTCGTGACCGCCGCCGGGATCAC
TCTCGGCATGGACGAGCTGTACAAGTACTCAGATCTCGAGCTCAAGCTTCGAATTCTAGCCGACAGCATT
GGAAATAACCGGCAAAATGCACCATTGACTTCCATTCAAATTCGTTTTATTCAGAACATGATACAGGAAA
CGTTGGATGACTTTAGAGAAGCATGCCATAGGGACATTGTGAATTTGCAAGTGGAGATGATTAAACAGTT
TCATATGCAACTGAATGAAATGCATTCTTTGCTGGAAAGATACTCAGTGAATGAAGGTTTAGTGGCTGAA
ATTGAAAGACTACGAGAAGAAAACAAAAGATTACGGGCCCACTTTTGAGGATCCACCGGATCTAGATAAG
TAATGATCATAATCAGCCATATCACATCTGTAGAGGTTTTACTTGCTTTAAAAAACCTCCCACACCTCCC
CCTGAACCTGAAACATAAAATGAATGCAATTGTTGTTGTTAACTTGTTTATTGCAGCTTATAATGGTTAC
AAATAAAGCAATAGCATCACAAATTTCACAAATAAAGCATTTTTTTCACTGCATTCTAGTTGTGGTTTGT
CCAAACTCATCAATGTATCTTATCATGTCTGGATCAATTCGTAATCATGTCATAGCTGTTTCCTGTGTGA
AATTGTTATCCGCTCACAATTCCACACAACATACGAGCCGGAAGCATAAAGTGTAAAGCCTGGGGTGCCT
AATGAGTGAGCTAACTCACATTAATTGCGTTGCGCTCACTGCCCGCTTTCCAGTCGGGAAACCTGTCGTG
CCAGCTGCATTAATGAATCGGCCAACGCGCGGGGAGAGGCGGTTTGCGTATTGGGCGCTCTTCCGCTTCC
TCGCTCACTGACTCGCTGCGCTCGGTCGTTCGGCTGCGGCGAGCGGTATCAGCTCACTCAAAGGCGGTAA
TACGGTTATCCACAGAATCAGGGGATAACGCAGGAAAGAACATGTGAGCAAAAGGCCAGCAAAAGGCCAG
GAACCGTAAAAAGGCCGCGTTGCTGGCGTTTTTCCATAGGCTCCGCCCCCCTGACGAGCATCACAAAAAT
CGACGCTCAAGTCAGAGGTGGCGAAACCCGACAGGACTATAAAGATACCAGGCGTTTCCCCCTGGAAGCT
CCCTCGTGCGCTCTCCTGTTCCGACCCTGCCGCTTACCGGATACCTGTCCGCCTTTCTCCCTTCGGGAAG
CGTGGCGCTTTCTCATAGCTCACGCTGTAGGTATCTCAGTTCGGTGTAGGTCGTTCGCTCCAAGCTGGGC
TGTGTGCACGAACCCCCCGTTCAGCCCGACCGCTGCGCCTTATCCGGTAACTATCGTCTTGAGTCCAACC
CGGTAAGACACGACTTATCGCCACTGGCAGCAGCCACTGGTAACAGGATTAGCAGAGCGAGGTATGTAGG
CGGTGCTACAGAGTTCTTGAAGTGGTGGCCTAACTACGGCTACACTAGAAGAACAGTATTTGGTATCTGC
GCTCTGCTGAAGCCAGTTACCTTCGGAAAAAGAGTTGGTAGCTCTTGATCCGGCAAACAAACCACCGCTG
GTAGCGGTGGTTTTTTTGTTTGCAAGCAGCAGATTACGCGCAGAAAAAAAGGATCTCAAGAAGATCCTTT
GATCTTTTCTACGGGGTCTGACGCTCAGTGGAACGAAAACTCACGTTAAGGGATTTTGGTCATGAGATTA
TCAAAAAGGATCTTCACCTAGATCCTTTTAAATTAAAAATGAAGTTTTAAATCAATCTAAAGTATATATG
AGTAAACTTGGTCTGACAGTTACCAATGCTTAATCAGTGAGGCACCTATCTCAGCGATCTGTCTATTTCG
TTCATCCATAGTTGCCTGACTCCCCGTCGTGTAGATAACTACGATACGGGAGGGCTTACCATCTGGCCCC
AGTGCTGCAATGATACCGCGAGACCCACGCTCACCGGCTCCAGATTTATCAGCAATAAACCAGCCAGCCG
GAAGGGCCGAGCGCAGAAGTGGTCCTGCAACTTTATCCGCCTCCATCCAGTCTATTAATTGTTGCCGGGA
AGCTAGAGTAAGTAGTTCGCCAGTTAATAGTTTGCGCAACGTTGTTGCCATTGCTACAGGCATCGTGGTG
TCACGCTCGTCGTTTGGTATGGCTTCATTCAGCTCCGGTTCCCAACGATCAAGGCGAGTTACATGATCCC
CCATGTTGTGCAAAAAAGCGGTTAGCTCCTTCGGTCCTCCGATCGTTGTCAGAAGTAAGTTGGCCGCAGT
GTTATCACTCATGGTTATGGCAGCACTGCATAATTCTCTTACTGTCATGCCATCCGTAAGATGCTTTTCT
GTGACTGGTGAGTACTCAACCAAGTCATTCTGAGAATAGTGTATGCGGCGACCGAGTTGCTCTTGCCCGG
CGTCAATACGGGATAATACCGCGCCACATAGCAGAACTTTAAAAGTGCTCATCATTGGAAAACGTTCTTC
GGGGCGAAAACTCTCAAGGATCTTACCGCTGTTGAGATCCAGTTCGATGTAACCCACTCGTGCACCCAAC
TGATCTTCAGCATCTTTTACTTTCACCAGCGTTTCTGGGTGAGCAAAAACAGGAAGGCAAAATGCCGCAA
AAAAGGGAATAAGGGCGACACGGAAATGTTGAATACTCATACTCTTCCTTTTTCAATATTATTGAAGCAT
TTATCAGGGTTATTGTCTCATGAGCGGATACATATTTGAATGTATTTAGAAAAATAAACAAATAGGGGTT
CCGCGCACATTTCCCCGAAAAGTGCCACCTGACGTCTAAGAAACCATTATTATCATGACATTAACCTATA
AAAATAGGCGTATCACGAGGCCCTTTCGTCTCGCGCGTTTCGGTGATGACGGTGAAAACCTCTGACACAT
GCAGCTCCCGGAGACGGTCACAGCTTGTCTGTAAGCGGATGCCGGGAGCAGACAAGCCCGTCAGGGCGCG
TCAGCGGGTGTTGGCGGGTGTCGGGGCTGGCTTAACTATGCGGCATCAGAGCAGATTGTACTGAGAGTGC
ACCATATGCGGTGTGAAATACCGCACAGATGCGTAAGGAGAAAATACCGCATCAGGCGCCATTCGCCATT
CAGGCTGCGCAACTGTTGGGAAGGGCGATCGGTGCGGGCCTCTTCGCTATTACGCCAGCTGGCGAAAGGG
GGATGTGCTGCAAGGCGATTAAGTTGGGTAACGCCAGGGTTTTCCCAGTCACGACGTTGTAAAACGACGG
CCAGTGCCAAGTTGGGATCTTTGCATTGGCCCACGGCTCTCAGGATGGGGATGCTCCCCTTCAGCACCCG
GTTCCCCTTGGAAACTGATGGTCCTGGCTCTGTGGCATGGCAGTGGCACTGTGAGGAGCCCCCTACCAGC
AGCACACAGTGGGGTTGGCACTGCCACGCTCCGGATGCCGCGCTCTGATCCAACCCCATAATCAAGGGAA
CCCGAATTGCCCCATCATTGCCCCCACCACCCCCATCCTGCCGGGCCCTCACACCCCACGCTGCCTTCTG
GTGACATTCCCCAGCCCAAACCCACGGCTTCATGGCTACCGCGGGGCATTTCCCATTGCCGCCCCATTAT
CAGCTCTGCACACCTCCCGCTGTACCCATGCCTCGTGGCTGCCCTTCTTTGACGTATAATCTTCTAATTA
ATACCCGGCCTTGTCAAAGTGGAGCACAAACGTTAATTAATTCCCCAGCAGGCAGGTAATTAACAGTGTG
ACTCCCTTTTTGCTGCGAGTGGGGCTGATACAGAGAGATGTGGCACTATGGAGCCCACGGGGTCCTGGCA
CTGGGTGCCCACGGAGGTCCCCATGTGCTGCAGTGTCACCGCCTCCGAGGAGACAGTATTGTCCCTGCGG
TGTCCCTGCAGCTCAGCTCTGTCCACAGGGCCACCTCCAGTTTGGAGGGGACACAATGCAGCCCCGATGC
AACCCATCCTCGCAGCATCCCAGGGACAAAGACCCCACTGCAAGACCGCACACAGGGCTGGGTCCCGCTC
CCCTAATATCTACAGTGCTTCTTGCATGGCCCCTTAATCAATGCAGTTAATCAGCATGCGCTCATGCACC
GCTCTGGAGCTGCAAAGCCCCTCGCAGCGCTGCTCACCAACACCGCGCACCGCCCCGGCCCAGCCTGCAG
CACGCGCTGCAAACAGGAAAGAAACAAAATATTGCCCAAATGTAGGCAAAGGCATTCGGCTGCCTTGACC
TCCGCCGGGCCGGGCCCTGCCTGACTCAGCTCCTTACTCAGCGCTCGCTTCCTCCCTCCGGCTGCCACCG
CCGCAGCGCACACCCTGACAAAGAGTGGCCCTTAACGGGCTCTGAGGTGCACCCAGCAGTGCACTCAGCA
GTCCAAGGGCCGGCCTGGAGGTTTGCACCGCTACGTGCTGACATTAGCATTGAACTTGGCCCTGGGTAGT
GCTGCAGGCCGGGCGGGGTGGGTGTAGAGAGTGCAGCGCGCGTTGCACCCGGTGCCCCTTCCCCTCCCTT
GCATCCCAGCAGGCTGCACCCCAGCACCAGGCCCGTGCATGCATGCTCCTGGTGTTATTGCAGCCTGGTG
CATGCATGCGTCTTGATGGTGCAGCGCTGTGCATGCATCCTCCTTGGTGTGTAGCAGTCTAGTGCATGCA
TACCCCTCGGTGTTATTGCTGCTCTGTGCACGCACGCTCATTGTATCACTTCATCCCAGTGCATGCACTC
ACACTGGAGCGATTGCTGCTCGGTGCACGCACACTCATTGTATCACTGCAGCTCAGTGGCTGCACGCACA
CCGGTGTTATTGCTGCTCGGTGCGTGCATGCACATCAGTGTCGCTGCAGCTCAGTGCATGCACGCTCATT
GCCCATCGCTATCCCTGCCTCTCCTGCTGGCGCTCCCCGGGAGGTGACTTCAAGGGGACCGCAGGACCAC
CTCGGGGGTGGGGGGAGGGCTGCACACGCGGACCCCGCTCCCCCTCCCCAACAAAGCACTGTGGAATCAA
AAAGGGGGGAGGGGGGATGGAGGGGCGCGTCACACCCCCGCCCCACACCCTCACCTCGAGGTGAGCCCCA
CGTTCTGCTTCACTCTCCCCATCTC
